>Addgene plasmid #152412 | pGBW-m4134259 | depositor full sequence | sequence record 295424 | Full Sequence
CACCATGAATAACGAGTTAAGCCCAGTAGCGCTTCGCCAGATGAGTTGCGCCGCAGGTACAACCCAAACT
GCTTGTACGGATGACAACGCCCTCGCTTACTATAATACCACAAAGGGAGGCCGATTCGTTCTGGCCCTGT
TGTCGGATCTGCAAGACTTGAAATGGGCACGTTTTCCCAAGTCCGACGGGACTGGCACCATTTACACAGA
ACTAGAGCCGCCATGCAGGTTCGTGACTGATACCCCTAAAGGACCCAAGGTCAAATATCTGTATTTTATC
AAGGGGCTTAACAATCTCAATAGAGGCATGGTGTTAGGATCTCTAGCCGCAACGGTGCGGCTGCAAGAAA
ACCTTTACTTTCAGTCGAAGAGGCGATGGAAAAAGAATTTTATCGCGGTGAGTGCAGCCAACAGATTCAA
AAAGATATCCTCGTCTGGTGCCCTCTAAGCTAGCTTGACTGACTGAGATACAGCGTACCTTCAGCTCACA
GACATGATAAGATACATTGATGAGTTTGGACAAACCACAACTAGAATGCAGTGAAAAAAATGCTTTATTT
GTGAAATTTGTGATGCTATTGCTTTATTTGTAACCATTATAAGCTGCAATAAACAAGTTAACAACAACAA
TTGCATTCATTTTATGTTTCAGGTTCAGGGGGAGGTGTGGGAGGTTTTTTAAAGCAAGTAAAACCTCTAC
AAATGTGGTATTGGCCCATCTCTATCGGTATCGTAGCATAACCCCTTGGGGCCTCTAAACGGGTCTTGAG
GGGTTTTTTGTGCCCCTCGGGCCGGATTGCTATCTACCGGCATTGGCGCAGAAAAAAATGCCTGATGCGA
CGCTGCGCGTCTTATACTCCCACATATGCCAGATTCAGCAACGGATACGGCTTCCCCAACTTGCCCACTT
CCATACGTGTCCTCCTTACCAGAAATTTATCCTTAAGGTCGTCAGCTATCCTGCAGGCGATCTCTCGATT
TCGATCAAGACATTCCTTTAATGGTCTTTTCTGGACACCACTAGGGGTCAGAAGTAGTTCATCAAACTTT
CTTCCCTCCCTAATCTCATTGGTTACCTTGGGCTATCGAAACTTAATTAACCAGTCAAGTCAGCTACTTG
GCGAGATCGACTTGTCTGGGTTTCGACTACGCTCAGAATTGCGTCAGTCAAGTTCGATCTGGTCCTTGCT
ATTGCACCCGTTCTCCGATTACGAGTTTCATTTAAATCATGTGAGCAAAAGGCCAGCAAAAGGCCAGGAA
CCGTAAAAAGGCCGCGTTGCTGGCGTTTTTCCATAGGCTCCGCCCCCCTGACGAGCATCACAAAAATCGA
CGCTCAAGTCAGAGGTGGCGAAACCCGACAGGACTATAAAGATACCAGGCGTTTCCCCCTGGAAGCTCCC
TCGTGCGCTCTCCTGTTCCGACCCTGCCGCTTACCGGATACCTGTCCGCCTTTCTCCCTTCGGGAAGCGT
GGCGCTTTCTCATAGCTCACGCTGTAGGTATCTCAGTTCGGTGTAGGTCGTTCGCTCCAAGCTGGGCTGT
GTGCACGAACCCCCCGTTCAGCCCGACCGCTGCGCCTTATCCGGTAACTATCGTCTTGAGTCCAACCCGG
TAAGACACGACTTATCGCCACTGGCAGCAGCCACTGGTAACAGGATTAGCAGAGCGAGGTATGTAGGCGG
TGCTACAGAGTTCTTGAAGTGGTGGCCTAACTACGGCTACACTAGAAGAACAGTATTTGGTATCTGCGCT
CTGCTGAAGCCAGTTACCTTCGGAAAAAGAGTTGGTAGCTCTTGATCCGGCAAACAAACCACCGCTGGTA
GCGGTGGTTTTTTTGTTTGCAAGCAGCAGATTACGCGCAGAAAAAAAGGATCTCAAGAAGATCCTTTGAT
CTTTTCTACGGGGTCTGACGCTCAGTGGAACGAAAACTCACGTTAAGGGATTTTGGTCATGAGATTATCA
AAAAGGATCTTCACCTAGATCCTTTTAAATTAAAAATGAAGTTTTAAATCAATCTAAAGTATATATGAGT
AAACTTGGTCTGACAGTTACCAATGCTTAATCAGTGAGGCACCTATCTCAGCGATCTGTCTATTTCGTTC
ATCCATAGTTGCATTTAAATTTCCGAACTCTCCAAGGCCCTCGTCGGAAAATCTTCAAACCTTTCGTCCG
ATCCATCTTGCAGGCTACCTCTCGAACGAACTATCGCAAGTCTCTTGGCCGGCCTTGCGCCTTGGCTATT
GCTTGGCAGCGCCTATCGCCAGGTATTACTCCAATCCCGAATATCCGAGATCGGGATCACCCGAGAGAAG
TTCAACCTACATCCTCAATCCCGATCTATCCGAGATCCGAGGAATATCGAAATCGGGGCGCGCCTGGTGT
ACCGAGAACGATCCTCTCAGTGCGAGTCTCGACGATCCATATCGTTGCTTGGCAGTCAGCCAGTCGGAAT
CCAGCTTGGGACCCAGGAAGTCCAATCGTCAGATATTGTACTCAAGCCTGGTCACGGCAGCGTACCGATC
TGTTTAAACCTAGATATTGATAGTCTGATCGGTCAACGTATAATCGAGTCCTAGCTTTTGCAAACATCTA
TCAAGAGACAGGATCAGCAGGAGGCTTTCGCATGAGTATTCAACATTTCCGTGTCGCCCTTATTCCCTTT
TTTGCGGCATTTTGCCTTCCTGTTTTTGCTCACCCAGAAACGCTGGTGAAAGTAAAAGATGCTGAAGATC
AGTTGGGTGCGCGAGTGGGTTACATCGAACTGGATCTCAACAGCGGTAAGATCCTTGAGAGTTTTCGCCC
CGAAGAACGCTTTCCAATGATGAGCACTTTTAAAGTTCTGCTATGTGGCGCGGTATTATCCCGTATTGAC
GCCGGGCAAGAGCAACTCGGTCGCCGCATACACTATTCTCAGAATGACTTGGTTGAGTATTCACCAGTCA
CAGAAAAGCATCTTACGGATGGCATGACAGTAAGAGAATTATGCAGTGCTGCCATAACCATGAGTGATAA
CACTGCGGCCAACTTACTTCTGACAACGATTGGAGGACCGAAGGAGCTAACCGCTTTTTTGCACAACATG
GGGGATCATGTAACTCGCCTTGATCGTTGGGAACCGGAGCTGAATGAAGCCATACCAAACGACGAGCGTG
ACACCACGATGCCTGTAGCAATGGCAACAACCTTGCGTAAACTATTAACTGGCGAACTACTTACTCTAGC
TTCCCGGCAACAGTTGATAGACTGGATGGAGGCGGATAAAGTTGCAGGACCACTTCTGCGCTCGGCCCTT
CCGGCTGGCTGGTTTATTGCTGATAAATCTGGAGCCGGTGAGCGTGGGTCTCGCGGTATCATTGCAGCAC
TGGGGCCAGATGGTAAGCCCTCCCGTATCGTAGTTATCTACACGACGGGGAGTCAGGCAACTATGGATGA
ACGAAATAGACAGATCGCTGAGATAGGTGCCTCACTGATTAAGCATTGGTAACCGATTCTAGGTGCATTG
GCGCAGAAAAAAATGCCTGATGCGACGCTGCGCGTCTTATACTCCCACATATGCCAGATTCAGCAACGGA
TACGGCTTCCCCAACTTGCCCACTTCCATACGTGTCCTCCTTACCAGAAATTTATCCTTAAGATCCCGAA
TCGTTTAAACTCGACTCTGGCTCTATCGAATCTCCGTCGTTTCGAGCTTACGCGAACAGCCGTGGCGCTC
ATTTGCTCGTCGGGCATCGAATCTCGTCAGCTATCGTCAGCTTACCTTTTTGGCAGCGATCGCGGCTCCC
GACATCTTGGACCATTAGCTCCACAGGTATCTTCTTCCCTCTAGTGGTCATAACAGCAGCTTCAGCTACC
TCTCAATTCAAAAAACCCCTCAAGACCCGTTTAGAGGCCCCAAGGGGTTATGCTATCAATCGTTGCGTTA
CACACACAAAAAACCAACACACATCCATCTTCGATGGATAGCGATTTTATTATCTAACTGCTGATCGAGT
GTAGCCAGATCTAGTAATCAATTACGGGGTCATTAGTTCATAGCCCATATATGGAGTTCCGCGTTACATA
ACTTACGGTAAATGGCCCGCCTGGCTGACCGCCCAACGACCCCCGCCCATTGACGTCAATAATGACGTAT
GTTCCCATAGTAACGCCAATAGGGACTTTCCATTGACGTCAATGGGTGGAGTATTTACGGTAAACTGCCC
ACTTGGCAGTACATCAAGTGTATCATATGCCAAGTACGCCCCCTATTGACGTCAATGACGGTAAATGGCC
CGCCTGGCATTATGCCCAGTACATGACCTTATGGGACTTTCCTACTTGGCAGTACATCTACGTATTAGTC
ATCGCTATTACCATGCTGATGCGGTTTTGGCAGTACATCAATGGGCGTGGATAGCGGTTTGACTCACGGG
GATTTCCAAGTCTCCACCCCATTGACGTCAATGGGAGTTTGTTTTGGCACCAAAATCAACGGGACTTTCC
AAAATGTCGTAACAACTCCGCCCCATTGACGCAAATGGGCGGTAGGCGTGTACGGTGGGAGGTCTATATA
AGCAGAGCTGGTTTAGTGAACCGTCAGATCAGATCTTTGTCGATCCTACCATCCACTCGACACACCCGCC
AGCGGCCGC
Features (pLannotate 1.2.2; 16 found; start..end, strand, type, name):
    287..445     +  CDS            MYLK2 (fragment): MYLK2_HUMAN - Experimental evidence at protein level: Swiss-Prot protein existence level 1. Implicated in the level of global muscle contraction and cardiac function. Phosphorylates a specific serine in the N-terminus of a myosin light chain. From Homo sapiens (Human).
    498..619     -  polyA_signal   SV40 poly(A) signal: SV40 polyadenylation signal
    642..711     -  CDS            large T antigen (fragment): large T antigen from SV40 (simian virus 40)
    734..780     +  terminator     T7 terminator: transcription terminator for bacteriophage T7 RNA polymerase
    810..946     +  terminator     rrnG terminator: transcription terminator from the E. coli ribosomal RNA rrnG operon (Albrechtsen et al., 1991)
    991..1062    +  misc_feature   3' β-globin insulator: insulator downstream of the human β-globin locus (Farrell et al., 2002)
   1288..1876    -  rep_origin     ori: high-copy-number ColE1/pMB1/pBR322/pUC origin of replication
   2048..2112    -  CDS            bla(M) (fragment): β-lactamase lacking the signal sequence; bla(M); allows cytosolic expression of β-lactamase
   2622..3482    +  CDS            AmpR: β-lactamase; bla; confers resistance to ampicillin, carbenicillin, and related antibiotics
   3495..3631    +  terminator     rrnG terminator: transcription terminator from the E. coli ribosomal RNA rrnG operon (Albrechtsen et al., 1991)
   3783..3854    +  misc_feature   5' β-globin insulator: insulator upstream of the human β-globin locus (Farrell et al., 2002)
   3859..3905    -  terminator     T7 terminator: transcription terminator for bacteriophage T7 RNA polymerase
   3923..3971    -  polyA_signal   poly(A) signal: synthetic polyadenylation signal
   4052..4355    +  enhancer       CMV enhancer: human cytomegalovirus immediate early enhancer
   4428..4445    -  promoter       CMV promoter (fragment): human cytomegalovirus (CMV) immediate early promoter
   4508..4559    +  promoter       CMVd2 promoter: truncated human cytomegalovirus (CMV) immediate early promoter that yields moderately reduced expression relative to the full-length promoter
