[The description below was written by a language model from this plasmid's Addgene catalogue record and pLannotate feature annotations shown in this document.]
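Description:
pGBW-m4134259 is a mammalian expression plasmid built on the pTwist_CMV_6 backbone that carries the wild-type coding sequence for SARS-CoV-2 nsp9, one of the non-structural proteins released from the ORF1ab polyprotein. It is propagated in E. coli as a high-copy plasmid through a ColE1/pUC-type origin and is selected with ampicillin via an intact β-lactamase (AmpR) gene. A short additional β-lactamase fragment elsewhere in the backbone appears to be a remnant rather than a functional marker.

Expression is driven by the human cytomegalovirus immediate-early enhancer and promoter. The automated annotation resolves this region into the CMV enhancer, a small promoter fragment and a hit to the truncated CMVd2 promoter form. The nsp9 insert itself is not annotated in the feature table. Because the map is circular, it presumably lies between the end of the promoter region and the first annotated feature. According to the catalogue entry, the protein is fused at its C terminus to a backbone-encoded, TEV-cleavable calmodulin-binding peptide (CBP) tag. The fragment annotated as human MYLK2 just downstream most likely reflects this tag, since CBP tags derive from a myosin light chain kinase sequence. Transcripts are terminated by an SV40 polyadenylation signal.

The expression cassette and bacterial elements are insulated from one another by T7 and rrnG transcription terminators, a synthetic poly(A) signal upstream of the CMV enhancer, and 5' and 3' β-globin insulator elements. The record supports use for transient nsp9 expression in mammalian cells. The tag would allow calmodulin-affinity capture and subsequent removal by TEV protease, although specific applications are not stated.
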