Addgene plasmid #152412: pGBW-m4134259
Purpose: Mammalian expression plasmid for SARS-CoV-2 nsp9
Depositing lab: Ginkgo Bioworks & Benjie Chen. Depositing organization: Ginkgo Bioworks.
Backbone
  Vector backbone: pTwist_CMV_6
  Backbone size w/o insert (bp): 4180
  Vector type: Mammalian Expression
Growth in bacteria
  Bacterial resistance: Ampicillin, 100 μg/mL
  Growth temperature: 37°C
  Growth strain: DH5alpha
  Copy number: High Copy
Gene/Insert
  Gene/Insert name: SARS-CoV-2 nsp9
  Species: Severe acute respiratory syndrome coronavirus 2
  Insert size (bp): 338
  Mutation: wt
  Entrez Gene: ORF1ab (a.k.a. GU280_gp01)
  Promoter: CMV
  Tag / fusion protein: Cleavable TEV;CBP (C terminal on backbone)
  Cloning method: Unknown
Resource information
  A portion of this plasmid was derived from a plasmid made by: GinkgoBioworks
Depositor comments: NCBI reference sequence: YP_009725305.1
How to cite: pGBW-m4134259 was a gift from Ginkgo Bioworks & Benjie Chen (Addgene plasmid # 152412 ; http://n2t.net/addgene:152412 ; RRID:Addgene_152412)
